Addgene plasmid #73498: pAAVS1-NDi-CRISPRi (Gen2)
Purpose: Dox-inducible CRISPR interference (CRISPRi) knock in construct into the AAVS1 locus
Depositing lab: Bruce Conklin. Depositing organization: J. David Gladstone Institutes. Publication: CRISPR Interference Efficiently Induces Specific and Reversible Gene Silencing in Human iPSCs. Mandegar MA, Huebsch N, Frolov EB, Shin E, Truong A, Olvera MP, Chan AH, Miyaoka Y, Holmes K, Spencer CI, Judge LM, Gordon DE, Eskildsen TV, Villalta JE, Horlbeck MA, Gilbert LA, Krogan NJ, Sheikh SP, Weissman JS, Qi LS, So PL, Conklin BR. Cell Stem Cell. 2016 Apr 7;18(4):541-53. doi: 10.1016/j.stem.2016.01.022. Epub 2016 Mar 10. PubMed 26971820.
Backbone
  Vector backbone: pAAVS1
  Backbone size w/o insert (bp): 3356
  Total vector size (bp): 13069
  Vector type: Mammalian Expression, CRISPR
  Selectable markers: Neomycin (select with G418)
Growth in bacteria
  Bacterial resistance: Ampicillin, 100 μg/mL
  Growth temperature: 37°C
  Growth strain: NEB Stable
  Copy number: High Copy
Gene/Insert 1
  Gene/Insert name: dCas9-KRAB
  Species: Synthetic; S. pyogenes
  Insert size (bp): 4490
  Mutation: D10A, H840A (catalytically deactivated Cas9)
  Promoter: TRE3G
  Tag / fusion protein: KRAB (N terminal on insert); NLS (C terminal on insert); HA (C terminal on insert)
  Cloning method: Restriction Enzyme; 5′ cloning site PacI (not destroyed); 3′ cloning site AgeI (not destroyed)
  Sequencing primers: 5′ GCTCGTTTAGTGAACCGTCAG; 3′ TGTGGAATTGTGAGCGGATA
Gene/Insert 2
  Gene/Insert name: rtTA
  Species: Synthetic
  Insert size (bp): 853
  Promoter: CAG
  Cloning method: Restriction Enzyme; 5′ cloning site XbaI (not destroyed); 3′ cloning site MluI (not destroyed)
  Sequencing primers: 5′ CTCTAGAGCCTCTGCTAACC; 3′ CAGAGGGAAAAAGATCTCAGT
Resource information
  A portion of this plasmid was derived from a plasmid made by: dCas9-KRAB fusion transgene was a gift from Stanley Qi
Terms and licenses: Academic/Nonprofit Terms; Industry Terms: Not Available to Industry
How to cite: pAAVS1-NDi-CRISPRi (Gen2) was a gift from Bruce Conklin (Addgene plasmid # 73498 ; http://n2t.net/addgene:73498 ; RRID:Addgene_73498)
