[The description below was written by a language model from this plasmid's Addgene catalogue record and pLannotate feature annotations shown in this document.]
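Description:
pAAVS1-NDi-CRISPRi (Gen2) is a roughly 13 kb donor plasmid for knocking a doxycycline-inducible CRISPR interference system into the human AAVS1 safe-harbour locus (intron 1 of PPP1R12C). It is built on a pAAVS1 backbone and is propagated in E. coli through a high-copy ColE1/pUC-type origin with ampicillin resistance. The annotated sequence is a partial NGS assembly slightly shorter than the catalogued size, but it covers the major elements described in the catalogue.

Left and right AAVS1 homology arms flank the payload so that it can be inserted by homology-directed repair; the nuclease used to cut the locus is not encoded here. Just inside the left arm are a loxP site, a splice acceptor and a promoterless neomycin resistance gene with a bGH poly(A). This gene-trap arrangement depends on transcription from the endogenous locus, so G418 selection favours correctly targeted clones. Next, a CAG promoter (CMV enhancer, chicken β-actin promoter, chimeric intron) constitutively drives the rtTA transactivator, which the annotation detects through its TetR-derived portion, followed by a rabbit β-globin poly(A). In the opposite orientation, a TRE3G promoter controls an N-terminal KRAB repression domain fused to catalytically dead S. pyogenes Cas9 (D10A, H840A), with C-terminal NLS and HA tags listed in the catalogue and an SV40 poly(A). A second loxP lies after the rtTA cassette, so Cre would be expected to excise the selection and rtTA segment between the two sites, although the record does not state the intended use of these sites.

With doxycycline, rtTA activates TRE3G and dCas9-KRAB is produced. A separately supplied guide RNA then directs it to target promoters for transcriptional silencing that is reversible and does not involve DNA cleavage. The associated publication applied this approach in human iPSCs.
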