Features (pLannotate 1.2.2; 26 found; start..end, strand, type, name):
     16..102     +  promoter       chicken β-actin promoter (fragment): contains a 21-bp deletion relative to the standard chicken β-actin promoter
    103..1119    +  intron         chimeric intron: chimera between introns from chicken β-actin and rabbit β-globin
   1178..1795    +  CDS            tetR: TETR2_ECOLX - Experimental evidence at protein level: Swiss-Prot protein existence level 1. TetR is the repressor of the tetracycline resistance element; its N-terminal region forms a helix-turn-helix structure and binds DNA. Binding of tetracycline to TetR reduces the repressor affinity for the tetracycline resistance gene (tetA) promoter operator sites. From Escherichia coli.
   1929..2009    +  CDS            HBB (fragment): HBB_PONPY - Experimental evidence at transcript level: Swiss-Prot protein existence level 2. Involved in oxygen transport from the lung to the various peripheral tissues. From Pongo pygmaeus (Bornean orangutan).
   2080..2135    +  polyA_signal   β-globin poly(A) signal: rabbit β-globin polyadenylation signal (Gil and Proudfoot, 1987)
   2484..2517    +  protein_bind   loxP: Cre-mediated recombination occurs in the 8-bp core sequence (GCATACAT). Cre recombinase
   2528..2600    +  rep_origin     RSF ori (fragment): Plasmids containing the RSF 1030 origin of replication can be propagated in E. coli cells that contain additional plasmids with compatible origins.
   2602..2694    +  CDS            lacI (fragment): lac repressor; lacI; The lac repressor binds to the lac operator to inhibit transcription in E. coli. This inhibition can be relieved by adding lactose or isopropyl-β-D-thiogalactopyranoside (IPTG).
   2707..2728    +  protein_bind   CAP binding site: CAP binding activates transcription in the presence of cAMP. E. coli catabolite activator protein
   2743..2773    +  promoter       lac promoter: promoter for the E. coli lac operon
   2777..2799    +  protein_bind   lac operator (fragment): The lac repressor binds to the lac operator to inhibit transcription in E. coli. This inhibition can be relieved by adding lactose or isopropyl-β-D-thiogalactopyranoside (IPTG). lac repressor encoded by lacI
   2870..2991    -  polyA_signal   SV40 poly(A) signal: SV40 polyadenylation signal
   3161..7264    -  CDS            Cas9: Cas9 (Csn1) endonuclease from the Streptococcus pyogenes Type II CRISPR/Cas system generates RNA-guided double strand breaks in DNA
   7286..7471    -  CDS            KRAB: Krüppel-associated box (KRAB) transcriptional repression domain from the human zinc finger protein ZNF10 (Margolin et al., 1994)
   7524..7900    -  promoter       TRE3G promoter: 3rd-generation Tet-responsive promoter that can be activated by binding of Tet-On® 3G
   7927..8763    +  misc_feature   HA-R: right homology arm from the adeno-associated virus integration site (AAVS1) within intron 1 of the human PPP1R12C gene
   8811..9399    -  rep_origin     ori: high-copy-number ColE1/pMB1/pBR322/pUC origin of replication
   9570..10430   -  CDS            AmpR: β-lactamase; bla; confers resistance to ampicillin, carbenicillin, and related antibiotics
  10431..10471   -  promoter       AmpR promoter (fragment): bla
  10484..11287   +  misc_feature   HA-L: left homology arm from the adeno-associated virus integration site (AAVS1) within intron 1 of the human PPP1R12C gene
  11289..11322   +  protein_bind   loxP: Cre-mediated recombination occurs in the 8-bp core sequence (GCATACAT). Cre recombinase
  11329..11354   +  misc_feature   SA: splice acceptor site
  11453..12256   +  CDS            NeoR/KanR: aminoglycoside phosphotransferase from Tn5; aph(3')-II (or nptII); confers resistance to neomycin, kanamycin, and G418 (Geneticin®)
  12282..12506   +  polyA_signal   bGH poly(A) signal: bovine growth hormone polyadenylation signal
  12512..12891   +  enhancer       CMV enhancer: human cytomegalovirus immediate early enhancer
  12893..13008   +  promoter       chicken β-actin promoter (fragment): contains a 21-bp deletion relative to the standard chicken β-actin promoter
>Addgene plasmid #73498 | pAAVS1-NDi-CRISPRi (Gen2) | addgene full sequence | sequence record 364403 | Addgene Partial NGS Result
NNNNNNNNNNNNNNSAATCAGAGCGGCGCGCTCCGAAAGTTTCCTTTTATGGCGAGGCGGCGGCGGCGGC
GGCCCTATAAAAAGCGAAGCGCGCGGCGGGCGGGAGTCGCTGCGCGCTGCCTTCGCCCCGTGCCCCGCTC
CGCCGCCGCCTCGCGCCGCCCGCCCCGGCTCTGACTGACCGCGTTACTCCCACAGGTGAGCGGGCGGGAC
GGCCCTTCTCCTCCGGGCTGTAATTAGCGCTTGGTTTAATGACGGCTTGTTTCTTTTCTGTGGCTGCGTG
AAAGCCTTGAGGGGCTCCGGGAGGGCCCTTTGTGCGGGGGGAGCGGCTCGGGGGGTGCGTGCGTGTGTGT
GTGCGTGGGGAGCGCCGCGTGCGGCTCCGCGCTGCCCGGCGGCTGTGAGCGCTGCGGGCGCGGCGCGGGG
CTTTGTGCGCTCCGCAGTGTGCGCGAGGGGAGCGCGGCCGGGGGCGGTGCCCCGCGGTGCGGGGGGGGCT
GCGAGGGGAACAAAGGCTGCGTGCGGGGTGTGTGCGTGGGGGGGTGAGCAGGGGGTGTGGGCGCGTCGGT
CGGGCTGCAACCCCCCCTGCACCCCCCTCCCCGAGTTGCTGAGCACGGCCCGGCTTCGGGTGCGGGGCTC
CGTACGGGGCGTGGCGCGGGGCTCGCCGTGCCGGGCGGGGGGTGGCGGCAGGTGGGGGTGCCGGGCGGGG
CGGGGCCGCCTCGGGCCGGGGAGGGCTCGGGGGAGGGGCGCGGCGGCCCCCGGAGCGCCGGCGGCTGTCG
AGGCGCGGCGAGCCGCAGCCATTGCCTTTTATGGTAATCGTGCGAGAGGGCGCAGGGACTTCCTTTGTCC
CAAATCTGTGCGGAGCCGAAATCTGGGAGGCGCCGCCGCACCCCCTCTAGCGGGCGCGGGGCGAAGCGGT
GCGGCGCCGGCAGGAAGGAAATGGGCGGGGAGGGCCTTCGTGCGTCGCCGCGCCGCCGTCCCCTTCTCCC
TCTCCAGCCTCGGGGCTGTCCGCGGGGGGACGGCTGCCTTCGGGGGGGACGGGGCAGGGCGGGGTTCGGC
TTCTGGCGTGTGACCGGCGGCTCTAGAGCCTCTGCTAACCATGTTCATGCCTTCTTCTTTTTCCTACAGC
TCCTGGGCAACGTGCTGGTTATTGTGCTGTCTCATCATTTTGGCAAAGAATGTCGACATGAGCCGGCTGG
ACAAGAGCAAAGTGATCAACAGCGCCCTGGAACTGCTGAACGGCGTGGGCATCGAGGGCCTGACCACCCG
GAAGCTGGCCCAGAAACTGGGCGTGGAACAGCCCACCCTGTACTGGCACGTGAAGAACAAGCGGGCCCTG
CTGGACGCCCTGCCCATCGAGATGCTGGACCGGCACCACACCCACAGCTGCCCTCTGGAAGGCGAGAGCT
GGCAGGACTTCCTGCGGAACAACGCCAAGAGCTACAGATGCGCCCTGCTGAGCCACCGGGACGGCGCCAA
AGTGCACCTGGGCACCAGACCCACCGAGAAGCAGTACGAGACACTGGAAAACCAGCTGGCCTTCCTGTGC
CAGCAGGGCTTCAGCCTGGAAAACGCCCTGTACGCCCTGAGCGCCGTGGGCCACTTCACCCTGGGCTGCG
TGCTGGAAGAACAGGAACACCAGGTCGCCAAAGAGGAAAGAGAGACACCCACCACCGACAGCATGCCCCC
CCTGCTGAAGCAGGCCATCGAGCTGTTCGACAGACAGGGCGCCGAGCCCGCCTTCCTGTTCGGCCTGGAA
CTGATCATCTGCGGCCTCGAGAAGCAGCTGAAGTGCGAGAGCGGCGGACCCACCGACGCCCTGGACGACT
TCGACCTGGACATGCTGCCCGCCGATGCCCTGGATGATTTTGATCTGGATATGCTCCCTGCTGACGCTCT
CGATGACTTCGATCTCGATATGCTGCCAGGCTAAAACGCGTGAATTCACTCCTCAGGTGCAGGCTGCCTA
TCAGAAGGTGGTGGCTGGTGTGGCCAATGCCCTGGCTCACAAATACCACTGAGATCTTTTTCCCTCTGCC
AAAAATTATGGGGACATCATGAAGCCCCTTGAGCATCTGACTTCTGGCTAATAAAGGAAATTTATTTTCA
TTGCAATAGTGTGTTGGAATTTTTTGTGTCTCTCACTCGGAAGGACATATGGGAGGGCAAATCATTTAAA
ACATCAGAATGAGTATTTGGTTTAGAGTTTGGCAACATATGCCCATATGCTGGCTGCCATGAACAAAGGT
TGGCTATAAAGAGGTCATCAGTATATGAAACAGCCCCCTGCTGTCCATTCCTTATTCCATAGAAAAGCCT
TGACTTGAGGTTAGATTTTTTTTATATTTTGTTTTGTGTTATTTTTTTCTTTAACATCCCTAAAATTTTC
CTTACATGTTTTACTAGCCAGATTTTTCCTCCTCTCCTGACTACTCCCAGTCATAGCTGTCCCTCTTCTC
TTATGGAGATCCCTCGACCTGCAGCCCAAGCTTATAACTTCGTATAGCATACATTATACGAAGTTATGCG
GCCGTCCTTTGAGTGAGCTGATACCGCTCGCCGCAGCCGAACGACCGAGCGCAGCGAGTCAGTGAGCGAG
GAAGCGGAAGAGCGCCCAATACGCAAACCGCCTCTCCCCGCGCGTTGGCCGATTCATTAATGCAGCTGGC
ACGACAGGTTTCCCGACTGGAAAGCGGGCAGTGAGCGCAACGCAATTAATGTGAGTTAGCTCACTCATTA
GGCACCCCAGGCTTTACACTTTATGCTTCCGGCTCGTATGTTGTGTGGAATTGTGAGCGGATAACAATTT
CACACAGGAAACAGCTATGACCATGATTACGCCAAGCTCTAGCTAGAGGTCGACGGTATACAGACATGAT
AAGATACATTGATGAGTTTGGACAAACCACAACTAGAATGCAGTGAAAAAAATGCTTTATTTGTGAAATT
TGTGATGCTATTGCTTTATTTGTAACCATTATAAGCTGCAATAAACAAGTTGGGGTGGGCGATCGATTGC
GGCCGCACCGGTTTAGGATCCGCTGCTGCCGTTGCTCCCACTACCAATGCCGTCCACTTTCCGCTTTTTC
TTAGGATCTTCCACCTTGCGTTTTTTCTTGGGGGAGCCGCTGCCCAGGCTGGCATAATCGGGCACGTCAT
AGGGATAGGCGTCGCCTCCCAGCTGAGACAGGTCGATCCGTGTCTCGTACAGGCCGGTGATGCTCTGGTG
GATCAGGGTGGCGTCCAGCACCTCTTTGGTGCTGGTGTACCTCTTCCGGTCGATGGTGGTGTCAAAGTAC
TTGAAGGCGGCAGGGGCTCCCAGATTGGTCAGGGTAAACAGGTGGATGATATTCTCGGCCTGCTCTCTGA
TAGGCTTGTCTCTGTGCTTGTTGTAGGCGCTCAGCACCTTGTCCAGATTAGCGTCGGCCAGGATCACTCT
CTTGGAGAACTCGCTGATCTGCTCGATGATCTCGTCCAGGTAGTGTTTGTGCTGTTCCACAAACAGCTGT
TTCTGCTCATTATCCTCGGGGGAGCCCTTCAGCTTCTCATAGTGGCTGGCCAGGTACAGGAAGTTCACAT
ATTTGGAGGGCAGGGCCAGTTCGTTTCCCTTCTGCAGTTCGCCGGCAGAGGCCAGCATTCTCTTCCGGCC
GTTTTCCAGCTCGAACAGGGAGTACTTAGGCAGCTTGATGATCAGGTCCTTTTTCACTTCTTTGTAGCCC
TTGGCTTCCAGAAAGTCGATGGGATTCTTCTCGAAGCTGCTTCTTTCCATGATGGTGATCCCCAGCAGCT
CTTTCACACTCTTCAGTTTCTTGGACTTGCCCTTTTCCACTTTGGCCACCACCAGCACAGAATAGGCCAC
GGTGGGGCTGTCGAAGCCGCCGTACTTCTTAGGGTCCCAGTCCTTCTTTCTGGCGATCAGCTTGTCGCTG
TTCCTCTTGGGCAGGATAGACTCTTTGCTGAAGCCGCCTGTCTGCACCTCGGTCTTTTTCACGATATTCA
CTTGGGGCATAGACAGCACTTTCCGCACGGTGGCAAAGTCCCGGCCCTTATCCCACACGATCTCGCCTGT
TTCGCCGTTTGTCTCGATCAGAGGCCGCTTCCGGATCTCGCCGTTGGCCAGGGTAATCTCGGTCTTGAAA
AAGTTCATGATGTTGCTGTAGAAGAAGTACTTGGCGGTAGCCTTGCCGATTTCCTGCTCGCTCTTGGCGA
TCATCTTCCGCACGTCGTACACCTTGTAGTCGCCGTACACGAACTCGCTTTCCAGCTTAGGGTACTTTTT
GATCAGGGCGGTTCCCACGACGGCGTTCAGGTAGGCGTCGTGGGCGTGGTGGTAGTTGTTGATCTCGCGC
ACTTTGTAAAACTGGAAATCCTTCCGGAAATCGGACACCAGCTTGGACTTCAGGGTGATCACTTTCACTT
CCCGGATCAGTTTGTCGTTCTCGTCGTACTTAGTGTTCATCCGGGAGTCCAGGATCTGTGCCACGTGCTT
TGTGATCTGCCGGGTTTCCACCAGCTGTCTCTTGATGAAGCCGGCCTTATCCAGTTCGCTCAGGCCGCCT
CTCTCGGCCTTGGTCAGATTGTCGAACTTCCTCTGGGTAATCAGCTTGGCATTCAGCAGCTGGCGCCAGT
AGTTCTTCATCTTCTTCACGACCTCTTCGGAGGGCACGTTGTCGCTCTTGCCCCGGTTCTTGTCGCTCCG
AGTCAGCACTTTGTTATCGATGGAGTCGTCCTTCAGAAAGCTCTGAGGCACGATAGCGTCCACATCGTAG
TCGGACAGCCGGTTGATGTCCAGTTCCTGGTCCACGTACATATCCCGCCCATTCTGCAGGTAGTACAGGT
ACAGCTTCTCGTTCTGCAGCTGGGTGTTTTCCACGGGGTGTTCTTTCAGGATCTGGCTGCCCAGCTCTTT
GATGCCCTCTTCGATCCGCTTCATTCTCTCGCGGCTGTTCTTCTGTCCCTTCTGGGTGGTCTGGTTCTCT
CTGGCCATTTCGATCACGATGTTCTCGGGCTTGTGCCGGCCCATCACTTTCACGAGCTCGTCCACCACCT
TCACTGTCTGCAGGATGCCCTTCTTAATGGCGGGGCTGCCGGCCAGATTGGCAATGTGCTCGTGCAGGCT
ATCGCCCTGGCCGGACACCTGGGCTTTCTGGATGTCCTCTTTAAAGGTCAGGCTGTCGTCGTGGATCAGC
TGCATGAAGTTTCTGTTGGCGAAGCCGTCGGACTTCAGGAAATCCAGGATTGTCTTGCCGGACTGCTTGT
CCCGGATGCCGTTGATCAGCTTCCGGCTCAGCCTGCCCCAGCCGGTGTATCTCCGCCGCTTCAGCTGCTT
CATCACTTTGTCGTCGAACAGGTGGGCATAGGTTTTCAGCCGTTCCTCGATCATCTCTCTGTCCTCAAAC
AGTGTCAGGGTCAGCACGATATCTTCCAGAATGTCCTCGTTTTCCTCATTGTCCAGGAAGTCCTTGTCCT
TGATAATTTTCAGCAGATCGTGGTATGTGCCCAGGGAGGCGTTGAACCGATCTTCCACGCCGGAGATTTC
CACGGAGTCGAAGCACTCGATTTTCTTGAAGTAGTCCTCTTTCAGCTGCTTCACGGTCACTTTCCGGTTG
GTCTTGAACAGCAGGTCCACGATGGCTTTTTTCTGCTCGCCGCTCAGGAAGGCGGGCTTTCTCATTCCCT
CGGTCACGTATTTCACTTTGGTCAGCTCGTTGTACACGGTGAAGTACTCGTACAGCAGGCTGTGCTTGGG
CAGCACCTTCTCGTTGGGCAGGTTCTTATCGAAGTTGGTCATCCGCTCGATGAAGCTCTGGGCGCTGGCG
CCCTTGTCCACCACTTCCTCGAAGTTCCAGGGGGTGATGGTTTCCTCGCTCTTTCTGGTCATCCAGGCGA
ATCTGCTGTTTCCCCTGGCCAGAGGGCCCACGTAGTAGGGGATGCGGAAGGTCAGGATCTTCTCGATCTT
TTCCCGGTTGTCCTTCAGGAATGGGTAAAAATCTTCCTGCCGCCGCAGAATGGCGTGCAGCTCTCCCAGG
TGGATCTGGTGGGGGATGCTGCCGTTGTCGAAGGTCCGCTGCTTCCGCAGCAGGTCCTCTCTGTTCAGCT
TCACGAGCAGTTCCTCGGTGCCGTCCATCTTTTCCAGGATGGGCTTGATGAACTTGTAGAACTCTTCCTG
GCTGGCTCCGCCATCGATGTAGCCGGCGTAGCCGTTCTTGCTCTGGTCGAAGAAAATCTCTTTGTACTTC
TCAGGCAGCTGCTGCCGCACGAGAGCTTTCAGCAGGGTCAGGTCCTGGTGGTGCTCGTCGTATCTCTTGA
TCATAGAGGCGCTCAGGGGGGCCTTGGTGATCTCGGTGTTCACTCTCAGGATGTCGCTCAGCAGGATGGC
GTCGGACAGGTTCTTGGCGGCCAGAAACAGGTCGGCGTACTGGTCGCCGATCTGGGCCAGCAGGTTGTCC
AGGTCGTCGTCGTAGGTGTCCTTGCTCAGCTGCAGTTTGGCATCCTCGGCCAGGTCGAAGTTGCTCTTGA
AGTTGGGGGTCAGGCCCAGGCTCAGGGCAATCAGGTTGCCGAACAGGCCATTCTTCTTCTCGCCGGGCAG
CTGGGCGATCAGATTTTCCAGCCGTCTGCTCTTGCTCAGTCTGGCAGACAGGATGGCCTTGGCGTCCACG
CCGCTGGCGTTGATGGGGTTTTCCTCGAACAGCTGGTTGTAGGTCTGCACCAGCTGGATGAACAGCTTGT
CCACGTCGCTGTTGTCGGGGTTCAGGTCGCCCTCGATCAGGAAGTGGCCCCGGAACTTGATCATGTGGGC
CAGGGCCAGATAGATCAGCCGCAGGTCGGCCTTGTCGGTGCTGTCCACCAGTTTCTTTCTCAGGTGGTAG
ATGGTGGGGTACTTCTCGTGGTAGGCCACCTCGTCCACGATGTTGCCGAAGATGGGGTGCCGCTCGTGCT
TCTTATCCTCTTCCACCAGGAAGGACTCTTCCAGTCTGTGGAAGAAGCTGTCGTCCACCTTGGCCATCTC
GTTGCTGAAGATCTCTTGCAGATAGCAGATCCGGTTCTTCCGTCTGGTGTATCTTCTTCTGGCGGTTCTC
TTCAGCCGGGTGGCCTCGGCTGTTTCTCCGCTGTCGAACAGCAGGGCGCCGATCAGGTTCTTCTTGATGC
TGTGCCGGTCGGTGTTGCCCAGCACCTTGAATTTCTTGCTGGGCACCTTGTACTCGTCGGTGATCACGGC
CCAGCCCACAGAGTTGGTGCCGATGGCCAGGCCGATGCTGTACTTCTTGTCCATCGACCCTCCGCCGGAA
CCGCCGGGCTCTTCTCCCTTCTCCAACCGGAGGATCACATCTGGCTTAGTAAGCTGATAACCCAAGGAAA
CCAGGTTCTTATAGTTCTCCAGCATCACATTTCTGTACACGATCTGCTGAGCAGTGTCCAGCAGCTTCCA
CTCCTCCCTGGTGAAGTCCACAAATACATCCTTGAAGGTCACCAGTGTCCGGGACCAGGCAGTTAGTGAC
TTAGCATCCATGGTGGCGTTAATTAACCTTAAGTTTACGAGGGTAGGAAGTGGTACGGAAAGTTGGTATA
AGACAAAAGTGTTGTGGAATTGCTCCAGGCGATCTGACGGTTCACTAAACGAGCTCTGCTTTTATAGGCG
CCCACCGTACACGCCTAAAGCTTATACGTTCTCTATCACTGATAGGGAGTAAACTGGATATACGTTCTCT
ATCACTGATAGGGAGTAAACTGTAGATACGTTCTCTATCACTGATAGGGAGTAAACTGGTCATACGTTCT
CTATCACTGATAGGGAGTAAACTCCTTATACGTTCTCTATCACTGATAGGGAGTAAAGTCTGCATACGTT
CTCTATCACTGATAGGGAGTAAACTCTTCATACGTTCTCTATCACTGATAGGGAGTAAACCACTGTGGGG
TGGAGATATCAGCTTTACTAGGGACAGGATTGGTGACAGAAAAGCCCCATCCTTAGGCCTCCTCCTTCCT
AGTCTCCTGATATTGGGTCTAACCCCCACCTCCTGTTAGGCAGATTCCTTATCTGGTGACACACCCCCAT
TTCCTGGAGCCATCTCTCTCCTTGCCAGAACCTCTAAGGTTTGCTTACGATGGAGCCAGAGAGGATCCTG
GGAGGGAGAGCTTGGCAGGGGGTGGGAGGGAAGGGGGGGATGCGTGACCTGCCCGGTTCTCAGTGGCCAC
CCTGCGCTACCCTCTCCCAGAACCTGAGCTGCTCTGACGCGGCTGTCTGGTGCGTTTCACTGATCCTGGT
GCTGCAGCTTCCTTACACTTCCCAAGAGGAGAAGCAGTTTGGAAAAACAAAATCAGAATAAGTTGGTCCT
GAGTTCTAACTTTGGCTCTTCACCTTTCTAGTCCCCAATTTATATTGTTCCTCCGTGCGTCAGTTTTACC
TGTGAGATAAGGCCAGTAGCCAGCCCCGTCCTGGCAGGGCTGTGGTGAGGAGGGGGGTGTCCGTGTGGAA
AACTCCCTTTGTGAGAATGGTGCGTCCTAGGTGTTCACCAGGTCGTGGCCGCCTCTACTCCCTTTCTCTT
TCTCCATCCTTCTTTCCTTAAAGAGTCCCCAGTGCTATCTGGGACATATTCCTCCGCCCAGAGCAGGGTC
CCGCTTCCCTAAGGCCCTGCTCTGGGCTTCTGGGTTTGAGTCCTTGGCAAGCCCAGGAGAGGCGCTCAGG
CTTCCCTGTCCCCCTTCCTCGTCCACCATCTCATGCCCCTGGCTCTCCTGCCCCTTCCCTACAGGGGTTC
CTGGCTCTGCTCTAAGGGCGAATTCGCCAGGAACCGTAAAAAGGCCGCGTTGCTGGCGTTTTTCCATAGG
CTCCGCCCCCCTGACGAGCATCACAAAAATCGACGCTCAAGTCAGAGGTGGCGAAACCCGACAGGACTAT
AAAGATACCAGGCGTTTCCCCCTGGAAGCTCCCTCGTGCGCTCTCCTGTTCCGACCCTGCCGCTTACCGG
ATACCTGTCCGCCTTTCTCCCTTCGGGAAGCGTGGCGCTTTCTCATAGCTCACGCTGTAGGTATCTCAGT
TCGGTGTAGGTCGTTCGCTCCAAGCTGGGCTGTGTGCACGAACCCCCCGTTCAGCCCGACCGCTGCGCCT
TATCCGGTAACTATCGTCTTGAGTCCAACCCGGTAAGACACGACTTATCGCCACTGGCAGCAGCCACTGG
TAACAGGATTAGCAGAGCGAGGTATGTAGGCGGTGCTACAGAGTTCTTGAAGTGGTGGCCTAACTACGGC
TACACTAGAAGAACAGTATTTGGTATCTGCGCTCTGCTGAAGCCAGTTACCTTCGGAAAAAGAGTTGGTA
GCTCTTGATCCGGCAAACAAACCACCGCTGGTAGCGGTGGTTTTTTTGTTTGCAAGCAGCAGATTACGCG
CAGAAAAAAAGGATCTCAAGAAGATCCTTTGATCTTTTCTACGGGGTCTGACGCTCAGTGGAACGAAAAC
TCACGTTAAGGGATTTTGGTCATGAGATTATCAAAAAGGATCTTCACCTAGATCCTTTTAAATTAAAAAT
GAAGTTTTAAATCAATCTAAAGTATATATGAGTAAACTTGGTCTGACAGTTACCAATGCTTAATCAGTGA
GGCACCTATCTCAGCGATCTGTCTATTTCGTTCATCCATAGTTGCCTGACTCCCCGTCGTGTAGATAACT
ACGATACGGGAGGGCTTACCATCTGGCCCCAGTGCTGCAATGATACCGCGAGACCCACGCTCACCGGCTC
CAGATTTATCAGCAATAAACCAGCCAGCCGGAAGGGCCGAGCGCAGAAGTGGTCCTGCAACTTTATCCGC
CTCCATCCAGTCTATTAATTGTTGCCGGGAAGCTAGAGTAAGTAGTTCGCCAGTTAATAGTTTGCGCAAC
GTTGTTGCCATTGCTACAGGCATCGTGGTGTCACGCTCGTCGTTTGGTATGGCTTCATTCAGCTCCGGTT
CCCAACGATCAAGGCGAGTTACATGATCCCCCATGTTGTGCAAAAAAGCGGTTAGCTCCTTCGGTCCTCC
GATCGTTGTCAGAAGTAAGTTGGCCGCAGTGTTATCACTCATGGTTATGGCAGCACTGCATAATTCTCTT
ACTGTCATGCCATCCGTAAGATGCTTTTCTGTGACTGGTGAGTACTCAACCAAGTCATTCTGAGAATAGT
GTATGCGGCGACCGAGTTGCTCTTGCCCGGCGTCAATACGGGATAATACCGCGCCACATAGCAGAACTTT
AAAAGTGCTCATCATTGGAAAACGTTCTTCGGGGCGAAAACTCTCAAGGATCTTACCGCTGTTGAGATCC
AGTTCGATGTAACCCACTCGTGCACCCAACTGATCTTCAGCATCTTTTACTTTCACCAGCGTTTCTGGGT
GAGCAAAAACAGGAAGGCAAAATGCCGCAAAAAAGGGAATAAGGGCGACACGGAAATGTTGAATACTCAT
ACTCTTCCTTTTTCAATATTATTGAAGCATTTATCAGGGTTGAATTCGCCCTTTGCTTTCTCTGACCAGC
ATTCTCTCCCCTGGGCCTGTGCCGCTTTCTGTCTGCAGCTTGTGGCCTGGGTCACCTCTACGGCTGGCCC
AGATCCTTCCCTGCCGCCTCCTTCAGGTTCCGTCTTCCTCCACTCCCTCTTCCCCTTGCTCTCTGCTGTG
TTGCTGCCCAAGGATGCTCTTTCCGGAGCACTTCCTTCTCGGCGCTGCACCACGTGATGTCCTCTGAGCG
GATCCTCCCCGTGTCTGGGTCCTCTCCGGGCATCTCTCCTCCCTCACCCAACCCCATGCCGTCTTCACTC
GCTGGGTTCCCTTTTCCTTCTCCTTCTGGGGCCTGTGCCATCTCTCGTTTCTTAGGATGGCCTTCTCCGA
CGGATGTCTCCCTTGCGTCCCGCCTCCCCTTCTTGTAGGCCTGCATCATCACCGTTTTTCTGGACAACCC
CAAAGTACCCCGTCTCCCTGGCTTTAGCCACCTCTCCATCCTCTTGCTTTCTTTGCCTGGACACCCCGTT
CTCCTGTGGATTCGGGTCACCTCTCACTCCTTTCATTTGGGCAGCTCCCCTACCCCCCTTACCTCTCTAG
TCTGTGCTAGCTCTTCCAGCCCCCTGTCATGGCATCTTCCAGGGGTCCGAGAGCTCAGCTAGTCTTCTTC
CTCCAACCCGGGCCCCTATGTCCACTTCAGGACAGCATGTTTGCTGCCTCCAGGGATCCTGTGTCCCCGA
GCTGGGACCACCTTATATTCCCAGGGCCGGTTAATGTGGCTCTGGTTCTGGGTACTTTTATCTGTCCCCT
CCACCCCACAGTGGGGCAATAACTTCGTATAGCATACATTATACGAAGTTATAAGCTTCTGACCTCTTCT
CTTCCTCCCACAGGGCCTCGAGAGATCTGGCAGCGGAGAGGGCAGAGGAAGTCTTCTAACATGCGGTGAC
GTGGAGGAGAATCCCGGCCCTAGGCTCGAGGGTACCGCCACCATGGGATCGGCCATTGAACAAGATGGAT
TGCACGCAGGTTCTCCGGCCGCTTGGGTGGAGAGGCTATTCGGCTATGACTGGGCACAACAGACAATCGG
CTGCTCTGATGCCGCCGTGTTCCGGCTGTCAGCGCAGGGGCGCCCGGTTCTTTTTGTCAAGACCGACCTG
TCCGGTGCCCTGAATGAACTGCAGGACGAGGCAGCGCGGCTATCGTGGCTGGCCACGACGGGCGTTCCTT
GCGCAGCTGTGCTCGACGTTGTCACTGAAGCGGGAAGGGACTGGCTGCTATTGGGCGAAGTGCCGGGGCA
GGATCTCCTGTCATCTCACCTTGCTCCTGCCGAGAAAGTATCCATCATGGCTGATGCAATGCGGCGGCTG
CATACGCTTGATCCGGCTACCTGCCCATTCGACCACCAAGCGAAACATCGCATCGAGCGAGCACGTACTC
GGATGGAAGCCGGTCTTGTCGATCAGGATGATCTGGACGAAGAGCATCAGGGGCTCGCGCCAGCCGAACT
GTTCGCCAGGCTCAAGGCGCGCATGCCCGACGGCGATGATCTCGTCGTGACCCATGGCGATGCCTGCTTG
CCGAATATCATGGTGGAAAATGGCCGCTTTTCTGGATTCATCGACTGTGGCCGGCTGGGTGTGGCGGACC
GCTATCAGGACATAGCGTTGGCTACCCGTGATATTGCTGAAGAGCTTGGCGGCGAATGGGCTGACCGCTT
CCTCGTGCTTTACGGTATCGCCGCTCCCGATTCGCAGCGCATCGCCTTCTATCGCCTTCTTGACGAGTTC
TTCTGAGTTTAAACCCGCTGATCAGCCTCGACTGTGCCTTCTAGTTGCCAGCCATCTGTTGTTTGCCCCT
CCCCCGTGCCTTCCTTGACCCTGGAAGGTGCCACTCCCACTGTCCTTTCCTAATAAAATGAGGAAATTGC
ATCGCATTGTCTGAGTAGGTGTCATTCTATTCTGGGGGGTGGGGTGGGGCAGGACAGCAAGGGGGAGGAT
TGGGAAGACAATAGCAGGCATGCTGGGGATGCGGTGGGCTCTATGGGTCTCGACATTGATTATTGACTAG
TTATTAATAGTAATCAATTACGGGGTCATTAGTTCATAGCCCATATATGGAGTTCCGCGTTACATAACTT
ACGGTAAATGGCCCGCCTGGCTGACCGCCCAACGACCCCCGCCCATTGACGTCAATAATGACGTATGTTC
CCATAGTAACGCCAATAGGGACTTTCCATTGACGTCAATGGGTGGAGTATTTACGGTAAACTGCCCACTT
GGCAGTACATCAAGTGTATCATATGCCAAGTACGCCCCCTATTGACGTCAATGACGGTAAATGGCCCGCC
TGGCATTATGCCCAGTACATGACCTTATGGGACTTTCCTACTTGGCAGTACATCTACGTATTAGTCATCG
CTATTACCATGGTCGAGGTGAGCCCCACGTTCTGCTTCACTCTCCCCATCTCCCCCCCCTCCCCACCCCC
AATTTTGTATTTATTTATTTTTTAATTATTTTGTGCAGCGATGGGGGCGGGGGGGGGGN
