>Addgene plasmid #73498 | pAAVS1-NDi-CRISPRi (Gen2) | addgene partial sequence | sequence record 168105 | hSpCas9-R1 5'-CGCTCGTGCTTCTTATCCTC-3'
GCTGTCGTCCACCTTGGCCATCTCGTTGCTGAAGATCTCTTGCAGATAGCAGATCCGGTTCTTCCGTCTG
GTGTATCTTCTTCTGGCGGTTCTCTTCAGCCGGGTGGCCTCGGCTGTTTCTCCGCTGTCGAACAGCAGGG
CGCCGATCAGGTTCTTCTTGATGCTGTGCCGGTCGGTGTTGCCCAGCACCTTGAATTTCTTGCTGGGCAC
CTTGTACTCGTCGGTGATCACGGCCCAGCCCACAGAGTTGGTGCCGATGGCCAGGCCGATGCTGTACTTC
TTGTCCATCGACCCTCCGCCGGAACCGCCGGGCTCTTCTCCCTTCTCCAACCGGAGGATCACATCTGGCT
TAGTAAGCTGATAACCCAAGGAAACCAGGTTCTTATAGTTCTCCAGCATCACATTTCTGTACACGATCTG
CTGAGCAGTGTCCAGCAGCTTCCACTCCTCCCTGGTGAAGTCCACAAATACATCCTTGAAGGTCACCAGT
GTCCGGGACCAGGCAGTTAGTGACTTAGCATCCATGGTGGCGTTAATTAACCTTAAGTTTACGAGGGTAG
GAAGTGGTACGGAAAGTTGGTATAAGACAAAAGTGTTGTGGAATTGCTCCAGGCGATCTGACGGTTCACT
AAACGAGCTCTGCTTTTATAGGCGCCCACCGTACACGCCTAAAGCTTATACGTTCTCTATCACTGATAGG
GAGTAAACTGGATATACGTTCTCTATCACTGATAGGGAGTAAACTGTAGATACGTTCTCTATCACTGATA
GGGAGTAAACTGGTCATACGTTCTCTATCACTGATAGGGAGTAAACTCCTTATACGTTCTCTATCACTGA
TAGGGAGTAAAGTCTGCATACGTTCTCTATCACTGATAGGGAGTAAACTCTTCATACGTTCTCTATCACT
GATAG
