>Addgene plasmid #73498 | pAAVS1-NDi-CRISPRi (Gen2) | addgene partial sequence | sequence record 168107 | dCas9-R2 5'-GGGTTTCCACCAGCTGTCTC-3'
CCGCCTCTCTCGGCCTTGGTCAGATTGTCGAACTTCCTCTGGGTAATCAGCTTGGCATTCAGCAGCTGGC
GCCAGTAGTTCTTCATCTTCTTCACGACCTCTTCGGAGGGCACGTTGTCGCTCTTGCCCCGGTTCTTGTC
GCTCCGAGTCAGCACTTTGTTATCGATGGAGTCGTCCTTCAGAAAGCTCTGAGGCACGATAGCGTCCACA
TCGTAGTCGGACAGCCGGTTGATGTCCAGTTCCTGGTCCACGTACATATCCCGCCCATTCTGCAGGTAGT
ACAGGTACAGCTTCTCGTTCTGCAGCTGGGTGTTTTCCACGGGGTGTTCTTTCAGGATCTGGCTGCCCAG
CTCTTTGATGCCCTCTTCGATCCGCTTCATTCTCTCGCGGCTGTTCTTCTGTCCCTTCTGGGTGGTCTGG
TTCTCTCTGGCCATTTCGATCACGATGTTCTCGGGCTTGTGCCGGCCCATCACTTTCACGAGCTCGTCCA
CCACCTTCACTGTCTGCAGGATGCCCTTCTTAATGGCGGGGCTGCCGGCCAGATTGGCAATGTGCTCGTG
CAGGCTATCGCCCTGGCCGGACACCTGGGCTTTCTGGATGTCCTCTTTAAAGGTCAGGCTGTCGTCGTGG
ATCAGCTGCATGAAGTTTCTGTTGGCGAAGCCGTCGGACTTCAGGAAATCCAGGATTGTCTTGCCGGACT
GCTTGTCCCGGATGCCGTTGATCAGCTTCCGGCTCAGCCTGCCCCAGCCGGTGTATCTCCGCCGCTTCAG
CTGCTTCATCACTTTGTCGTCGAACAGGTGGGCATAGGTTTTCAGCCGTTCCTCGATCATCTCTCTGTCC
TCAAACAGTGTCAGGGTCAGCACGATATCTTCCAGAATGTCCTCGTTTTCCTCATTGTCCAGGAAGTCCT
TGTCCTTGATAATTTTCAGCAGATCGTGGTATGTGC
