>Addgene plasmid #73498 | pAAVS1-NDi-CRISPRi (Gen2) | addgene partial sequence | sequence record 168109 | Neo-R 5'-GCCCAGTCATAGCCGAATAG-3'
TGGCCGATCCCATGGTGGCGGTACCCTCGAGCCTAGGGCCGGGATTCTCCTCCACGTCACCGCATGTTAG
AAGACTTCCTCTGCCCTCTCCGCTGCCAGATCTCTCGAGGCCCTGTGGGAGGAAGAGAAGAGGTCAGAAG
CTTATAACTTCGTATAATGTATGCTATACGAAGTTATTGCCCCACTGTGGGGTGGAGGGGACAGATAAAA
GTACCCAGAACCAGAGCCACATTAACCGGCCCTGGGAATATAAGGTGGTCCCAGCTCGGGGACACAGGAT
CCCTGGAGGCAGCAAACATGCTGTCCTGAAGTGGACATAGGGGCCCGGGTTGGAGGAAGAAGACTAGCTG
AGCTCTCGGACCCCTGGAAGATGCCATGACAGGGGGCTGGAAGAGCTAGCACAGACTAGAGAGGTAAGGG
GGGTAGGGGAGCTGCCCAAATGAAAGGAGTGAGAGGTGACCCGAATCCACAGGAGAACGGGGTGTCCAGG
CAAAGAAAGCAAGAGGATGGAGAGGTGGCTAAAGCCAGGGAGACGGGGTACTTTGGGGTTGTCCAGAAAA
ACGGTGATGATGCAGGCCTACAAGAAGGGGAGGCGGGACGCAAGGGAGACATCCGTCGGAGAAGGCCATC
CTAAGAAACGAGAGATGGCACAGGCCCCAGAAGGAGAAGGAAAAGGGAACCCAGCGAGTGAAGACGGCAT
GGGGT
